Addgene plasmid #73742: pET151-GST-PP-RPN13 (19-132)
Purpose: Expression of human RPN13 PRU domain in E.coli
Depositing lab: Chris Hill. Depositing organization: University of Utah. Publication: Structure and energetics of pairwise interactions between proteasome subunits RPN2, RPN13, and ubiquitin clarify a substrate recruitment mechanism. VanderLinden RT, Hemmis CW, Yao T, Robinson H, Hill CP. J Biol Chem. 2017 Apr 25. pii: jbc.M117.785287. doi: 10.1074/jbc.M117.785287. PubMed 28442575.
Backbone
  Vector backbone: pET151-D-TOPO
  Backbone size w/o insert (bp): 5800
  Total vector size (bp): 6829
  Modifications to backbone: N-terminal His-tag removed
  Vector type: Bacterial Expression
Growth in bacteria
  Bacterial resistance: Ampicillin, 100 μg/mL
  Growth temperature: 37°C
  Growth strain: DH5alpha
  Copy number: High Copy
Gene/Insert
  Gene/Insert name: RPN13 (alt name: ADRM1)
  Species: H. sapiens (human)
  Insert size (bp): 345
  Mutation: PRU domain only (residues 19-132)
  GenBank ID: NM_175573
  Entrez Gene: ADRM1 (a.k.a. ARM-1, ARM1, GP110, PSMD16)
  Promoter: T7
  Tag / fusion protein: GST (N terminal on insert)
  Cloning method: TOPO Cloning
  Sequencing primers: 5′ T7; 3′ T7 term
Terms and licenses: Academic/Nonprofit Terms; Industry Terms: Not Available to Industry
How to cite: pET151-GST-PP-RPN13 (19-132) was a gift from Chris Hill (Addgene plasmid # 73742 ; http://n2t.net/addgene:73742 ; RRID:Addgene_73742)
