[The description below was written by a language model from this plasmid's Addgene catalogue record.]
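Description:
pET151-GST-PP-RPN13 (19-132) is a bacterial expression plasmid built on the pET151-D-TOPO backbone for producing a fragment of the human proteasome subunit RPN13 (also known as ADRM1) in E. coli. The backbone was modified by removing its N-terminal His-tag, and the insert was introduced by TOPO cloning. The plasmid totals about 6.8 kb, is selected with ampicillin, and is recorded as high copy. No feature table accompanies the record, so the origin of replication and other backbone elements are not itemised.

The roughly 345 bp insert encodes only the PRU domain of RPN13, residues 19 to 132, the region of the protein studied for its interactions with ubiquitin and the proteasome subunit RPN2. Transcription is driven by a T7 promoter, so expression depends on a host strain that supplies T7 RNA polymerase, and the listed sequencing primers indicate that a T7 terminator lies downstream. The domain is fused at its N-terminus to glutathione S-transferase (GST), which allows affinity purification on glutathione resin and often improves solubility. The "PP" in the name probably denotes a PreScission protease cleavage site between GST and the RPN13 fragment for removing the tag after purification, although the record does not say so explicitly.

The stated purpose is recombinant expression of the human RPN13 PRU domain in E. coli. The associated study concerns the structure and binding energetics of pairwise interactions among RPN2, RPN13 and ubiquitin, so the plasmid is suited to generating purified protein for structural and biophysical work on substrate recruitment to the proteasome.
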