>Addgene plasmid #73742 | pET151-GST-PP-RPN13 (19-132) | depositor partial sequence | sequence record 136675 | GST-PP-RPN13 (19-132) ORF
ATGTCCCCTATACTAGGTTATTGGAAAATTAAGGGCCTTGTGCAACCCACTCGACTTCTTTTGGAATATC
TTGAAGAAAAATATGAAGAGCATTTGTATGAGCGCGATGAAGGTGATAAATGGCGAAACAAAAAGTTTGA
ATTGGGTTTGGAGTTTCCCAATCTTCCTTATTATATTGATGGTGATGTTAAATTAACACAGTCTATGGCC
ATCATACGTTATATAGCTGACAAGCACAACATGTTGGGTGGTTGTCCAAAAGAGCGTGCAGAGATTTCAA
TGCTTGAAGGAGCGGTTTTGGATATTAGATACGGTGTTTCGAGAATTGCATATAGTAAAGACTTTGAAAC
TCTCAAAGTTGATTTTCTTAGCAAGCTACCTGAAATGCTGAAAATGTTCGAAGATCGTTTATGTCATAAA
ACATATTTAAATGGTGATCATGTAACCCATCCTGACTTCATGTTGTATGACGCTCTTGATGTTGTTTTAT
ACATGGACCCAATGTGCCTGGATGCGTTCCCAAAATTAGTTTGTTTTAAAAAACGTATTGAAGCTATCCC
ACAAATTGATAAGTACTTGAAATCCAGCAAGTATATAGCATGGCCTTTGCAGGGCTGGCAAGCCACGTTT
GGTGGTGGCGACCATCCTCCAAAATCGGATCTGGAAGTTCTGTTCCAGGGGCCGTCCAACAAGTACTTGG
TGGAGTTTCGGGCGGGAAAGATGTCCCTGAAGGGGACCACCGTGACTCCGGATAAGCGGAAAGGGCTGGT
GTACATTCAGCAGACGGACGACTCGCTTATTCACTTCTGCTGGAAGGACAGGACGTCCGGGAACGTGGAA
GACGACTTGATCATCTTCCCTGACGACTGTGAGTTCAAGCGGGTGCCGCAGTGCCCCAGCGGGAGGGTCT
ACGTGCTGAAGTTCAAGGCAGGGTCCAAGCGGCTTTTCTTCTGGATGCAGGAACCCAAGACAGACCAGGA
TGAGGAGCATTGCCGGAAAGTCAACGAGTATCTGAACAACCCCCCGTAA
