>Addgene plasmid #73742 | pET151-GST-PP-RPN13 (19-132) | addgene partial sequence | sequence record 141575 | T7 5'-TAATACGACTCACTATAGGG-3'
CTTTAAGAAGGAGATATACATATGGGAATTGATCCCTTCACCATGTCCCCTATACTAGGTTATTGGAAAA
TTAAGGGCCTTGTGCAACCCACTCGACTTCTTTTGGAATATCTTGAAGAAAAATATGAAGAGCATTTGTA
TGAGCGCGATGAAGGTGATAAATGGCGAAACAAAAAGTTTGAATTGGGTTTGGAGTTTCCCAATCTTCCT
TATTATATTGATGGTGATGTTAAATTAACACAGTCTATGGCCATCATACGTTATATAGCTGACAAGCACA
ACATGTTGGGTGGTTGTCCAAAAGAGCGTGCAGAGATTTCAATGCTTGAAGGAGCGGTTTTGGATATTAG
ATACGGTGTTTCGAGAATTGCATATAGTAAAGACTTTGAAACTCTCAAAGTTGATTTTCTTAGCAAGCTA
CCTGAAATGCTGAAAATGTTCGAAGATCGTTTATGTCATAAAACATATTTAAATGGTGATCATGTAACCC
ATCCTGACTTCATGTTGTATGACGCTCTTGATGTTGTTTTATACATGGACCCAATGTGCCTGGATGCGTT
CCCAAAATTAGTTTGTTTTAAAAAACGTATTGAAGCTATCCCACAAATTGATAAGTACTTGAAATCCAGC
AAGTATATAGCATGGCCTTTGCAGGGCTGGCAAGCCACGTTTGGTGGTGGCGACCATCCTCCAAAATCGG
ATCTGGAAGTTCTGTTCCAGGGGCCGTCCAACAAGTACTTGGTGGAGTTTCGGGCGGGAAAGATGTCCCT
GAAGGGGACCACCGTGACTCCGGATAAGCGGAAAGGGCTGGTGTACATT
