>Addgene plasmid #73742 | pET151-GST-PP-RPN13 (19-132) | addgene partial sequence | sequence record 141576 | T7term 5'-GCTAGTTATTGCTCAGCGG-3'
TTTCGGGCTTTGTTAGCAGCCGGATCTGAGCTCGCCCTTTTACGGGGGGTTGTTCAGATACTCGTTGACT
TTCCGGCAATGCTCCTCATCCTGGTCTGTCTTGGGTTCCTGCATCCAGAAGAAAAGCCGCTTGGACCCTG
CCTTGAACTTCAGCACGTAGACCCTCCCGCTGGGGCACTGCGGCACCCGCTTGAACTCACAGTCGTCAGG
GAAGATGATCAAGTCGTCTTCCACGTTCCCGGACGTCCTGTCCTTCCAGCAGAAGTGAATAAGCGAGTCG
TCCGTCTGCTGAATGTACACCAGCCCTTTCCGCTTATCCGGAGTCACGGTGGTCCCCTTCAGGGACATCT
TTCCCGCCCGAAACTCCACCAAGTACTTGTTGGACGGCCCCTGGAACAGAACTTCCAGATCCGATTTTGG
AGGATGGTCGCCACCACCAAACGTGGCTTGCCAGCCCTGCAAAGGCCATGCTATATACTTGCTGGATTTC
AAGTACTTATCAATTTGTGGGATAGCTTCAATACGTTTTTTAAAACAAACTAATTTTGGGAACGCATCCA
GGCACATTGGGTCCATGTATAAAACAACATCAAGAGCGTCATACAACATGAAGTCAGGATGGGTTACATG
ATCACCATTTAAATATGTTTTATGACATAAACGATCTTCGAACATTTTCAGCATTTCAGGTAGCTTGCTA
AGAAAATCAACTTTGAGAGTTTCAAAGTCTTTACTATATGCAATTCTCGAAACACCGTATCTAATATCCA
AAACCGCTCCTTCAAGCATTGAAATCTCTGCACGCTCTTTTGGACAACCACCCAACATGTTGTGCTTGTC
AGCTATATAA
